>Addgene plasmid #38000 | PJ-Sac | addgene full sequence | sequence record 352654 | Addgene NGS Result
CTTCTGGAATAGCTCAGAGGCCGAGGCGGCCTCGGCCTCTGCATAAATAAAAAAAATTAGTCAGCCATGG
GGCGGAGAATGGGCGGAACTGGGCGGAGTTAGGGGCGGGATGGGCGGAGTTAGGGGCGGGACTATGGTTG
CTGACTAATTGAGATGCATGCTTTGCATACTTCTGCCTGCTGGGGAGCCTGGGGACTTTCCACACCTGGT
TGCTGACTAATTGAGATGCATGCTTTGCATACTTCTGCCTGCTGGGGAGCCTGGGGACTTTCCACACCCT
AACTGACACACATTCCACAGCTGGTTCTTTCCGCCTCAGGACTCTTCCTTTTTCAATATTATTGAAGCAT
TTATCAGGGTTATTGTCTCATGAGCGGATACATATTTGAATGTATTTAGAAAAATAAACAAATAGGGGTT
CCGCGCACATTTCCCCGAAAAGTGCCACCTG
[124 nt withheld, positions 452-575]
C
[91 nt withheld, positions 577-667]
A
[49 nt withheld, positions 669-717]
CCTTTGACGTTGGAGTCCACGTTCTTT
[37 nt withheld, positions 745-781]
ACCCTATCTCGGTCTATTCTTTTGATTTATAAGGGATTTTGCCGATTTCGGCCTATTGGTTAAAAAATGA
GCTGATTTAACAAAAATTTAACGCGAATTTTAACAAAATATTAACGCTTACAATTTACGCGTTAAGATAC
ATTGATGAGTTTGGACAAACCACAACTAGAATGCAGTGAAAAAAATGCTTTATTTGTGAAATTTGTGATG
CTATTGCTTTATTTGTAACCATTATAAGCTGCAATAAACAAGTTAACAACAACAATTGCATTCATTTTAT
GTTTCAGGTTCAGGGGGAGGTGTGGGAGGTTTTTTAAAGCAAGTAAAACCTCTACAAATGTGGTATGGCT
GATTATGATCAGTTATCTAGATCCGGTGGATCCTCAAGAAACGGAGGCGATGGTGCTGGAGTTCTGACTC
TGTAGTGCTTGCTGCCTCTGAATCTCCTTCGAAATCCGTCTTTTAATTCCTAGTAAGTACAGTTCTCTAT
CAAATTTGCCAGCTGCCAACGGAATGTTGTCTCGCCCCGGCCTCACTTTCACCCGGAAGAGGCCATACAC
AGGGCGGTGGTCGGACGTCTTGATCCCGGGGCAGGAAGAGTAGCTCACAGGACAGATGTCACCCTTGTGG
CGGCTTCTGTACAAGACGCGGGCCGTGTATGAGGGCGTCCTCTGCTTGGAGGTGCTGTCGTACGTGTCCT
TCCCGATGTCAAACTTGTATGATGGGAGGAAGTGGATGTCCGGCTCCTGGAAGCCCTTGAAGATGGACCC
TTTCCGCATCTCCCGGATGAGCTGGTCGTGCTGCAGCAGCGCCGGCACGTCCACCACCAGGCCCTGGCAC
AGGAGGGCGTCCACGACTGTGCGCCCGCCACTCAGGCGGAAGTTGAAGTCTCCAAACCAGAACACCTCAT
CGAAGCGGGTGGTGACGTCCGCTGCGCTGGAGCGATAGGGGTTGGTGTCGGGCACATTTCTGGGCAGGAC
CAGGGCTTGTACAGTCCTGGTGTAGTCCAGCAGCCGCTCCGCCACCTTCCCGTCACCTGAGGTGAAGTGG
GACGTGATGAAGAGGAAGGAAGTGCCAAAAAAGGTGAAGCTGATGCCCAAGGCCCCCTTGGTCTTGATCT
GAGACACGATGCGTGTGGTCACCGTGGAGCACTCCACCTCTGAGCAGAACCAGATGAGGTCCCTGCGGAT
GAAGAGCGACATGTAGAGCACGCCGTGGGCCGCCGAGGACAGCAGCACATAGTGCGGGCCCAGCGTCTCC
TGCAGACGAGTCTCCCACTCCCGCCTGTCAGAACAGCCCTCCTGGACCCCGATGACATACAGGTCCTGGG
CATAGTCGGCCTCGGCTGGGAGCAGGAACTCGTCCAGGCTGGGCGGGAGCTCCTTCTGGCCCTGCATGTT
CCAGGTGGCCACGAAGAGTGCCACGTTCCGGTCTGGGAAGTAGCGGGCCAGCTCATCCGCCCCCAACAGG
GCCCCGCTGGCCAGGAGGCTGCCCTCCAGGTAACTCCTGCTGCGGACGTCCTTGCTGCGGATGGGCGCCA
GGAGGCTGAAGGAGGATTTGGCCGAGCGAAGGGAACAGTCGTCGCAGGCCAGGGGGCTCCGCGGCCGGCC
GGGGCCCAGGCTGCTGTGGGCCCGCACCAGGAGCGGCTGCGCGCGGAGCTTGTAGTCTGCAAGATCCGAT
CGACCTGCTCCTCCTGCTCCCGCTGCTGCGCCTCGAGCGGTACCTCCGGGGAATGGCGACTTGATAGAAG
CGGTATGTGGTCTAAATCCACCAAGGAATAAATCGTATGAATCCTGTCTTGGACCATCAGTCCAATTGTT
CTGGTAATAACGTGATGCTGAATTCAAAAAATCGTTGAATGCACCTAGACGTGTACGCTTACCGGTTCTT
GTGAAATCGGTCTTCAAAGCTCCAGTGCCCGAATATGCCACACTAACTGCATCTGCGTTATCAGCCCATA
AGTTTTGGTAAGAAGTTAACAATGGAGCGTTGTCTTCCCAAGTGCTTCCAGTAGCAACGACATCGGCACT
TTCAAACTCCTTTTGCAAAACCCACTGGGCTAGAACAGATTGAACGACATTTGTTCTGTCCAAACAATCC
ATACAGTTTGTTCTTACAACGGAATGTTGCTCATTAACAATTTCAACGGTGTTACCATTAGAGTCTATGA
CCTTGTGGAAGAAATCTTCGTTAGATAAACCTAATTTCTCCAAGTGATCAATTAACAGTTTCACTCTATG
CCATTGCATCTTACGACATTCATGGTGGAAGTCAAAATACACGTAGTGAATCTTCGGATCGTTTAGCGCG
TGCACAACTGATTCATAGCCCTCTTTCACGGGTAGTTCGTGGCCCTTTTGGTTGACTAGGTTAACCAAGT
AGTTGTCGCCATATAACTCCTTTTGCTGGTCAAAATGCTTTTTTGTCGCATCTAATGAGTTTTCTCCAAG
AACAAGATTTGGCTTGTACTTCAAGTTGTTGATTTCAGCCCAGTATATTGGCACAGATCCTCTTGTCTGT
AAGAAGGAGAAAACGTGTATTTTTTCACTCTCTGGATTCTCAGCGAGTAAAATTTGCTCAGTTTCATTGA
AATTGCCAACGTTACCGTCTTTGTCAACACCACGACGGAAGTATCTTGTGCCCGCCCTAAATATACTACG
TCTGGTAATCAAACCAAGAACGATGGGGGTGGCATTCAAAACGGCGTCCACTGTCTTGGCATACCCATAG
ATAACAGGTTGTATAAAGGAGTCAATTCTAGGATCTTGATGAGCAAAGTTTCTCAAATCTTCAGTTAAGT
AATGGTTCCAAAAGAATCGTTCATCAGCGGTTTTCCAGGAGGCTGCAGGACCAACCTTTTCATTTCTTTG
TAAGGAATTTGTTAAATCATATGTGTATGAAAAATAAAAGGTGGAATTTTTCAAATGCAACTCCAGTAGC
TTGATATATTCGGCTTCTTCAGAATCGATTCTCGAGTTAAACTTGGTAGATACGATAGAATGTTGCAACA
CTCTATAGAAAACGTGGCCATTGAATCTACCGGTCTCTTCCACAGTATTTGCGATAATGGCATACCTGTT
CAACTTTAGCTTAATGAACCCCATCAAGGACGCAATCTTTACTACTTCACCTTGCACAGGAAATTCCTCT
GCTCCAAGGACCCGAACACCTTGATCTTGATTGGCCAAGTGAATAACAGCATCGTTAGTTCCTTTGCCCT
CAGCAAGCTTGAAGAAGATACCGTCCGCATTTTGAACGTATACTATTGGACCTGTCGCATCTAGCGATCG
CGAAGCTTGAGCTCGCGGACCACCAGCACTACCACCAGCACTACCACCAGCACTACCACCAGCACTACCA
CCAGCACTTTCCAGTTTTAGAAGCTCCACATCGAAGACGAGAGTGGCATGTGGTGGGATGATGCCTGGGT
GCCCAGTGGCACCATAGGCATAATCTGGAGATATAGTCAGTTTGGCTCTCTGACCCACACTCATCTGGGC
AACCCCTTCTTCCCAGCCTCGGATCACCTCCTGCTTGCCTAGCATAAACTTAAAGGGCTTGTTTCTGTCC
CGGGAGGAATCAAATTTCTTTCCATCTTCAAGCATCCCGGTGTAGTGCACCACGCAGGTCTGGCCGCGCT
TGGGGAAGGTGCGCCCGTCTCCTGGGGAGATGGTTTCCACCTGCACTCCCAGCGCCGCTCGAGCTGCTCC
TCCTGCTCCCGCGGCCGCGCTTCGAGATCTGAGTCCGGAGGCGCCGGTGGAGTGGCGGCCCTCGGCGCGC
TCGTACTGTTCCACGATGGTGTAGTCCTCGTTGTGGGAGGTGATGTCCAGCTTGATGTCGGTCTTGTAGG
CGCCGGGCAGCTGCACGGGCTTCTTGGCCATGTAGGTGGTCTTGACCTCGGCGTCGTAGTGGCCGCCGTC
CTTCAGCTTCAGCCTCATCTTGATCTCGCCCTTCAGGGCGCCGTCCTCGGGGTACATCCGCTCGGTGGAG
GCCTCCCAGCCCATGGTCTTCTTCTGCATTACGGGGCCGTCGGAGGGGAAGTTGGTGCCGCGCAGCTTCA
CCTTGTAGATGAACTCGCCGTCCTGCAGGGAGGAGTCCTGGGTCACGGTCACCACGCCGCCGTCCTCGAA
GTTCATCACGCGCTCCCACTTGAAGCCCTCGGGGAAGGACAGCTTCAAGTAGTCGGGGATGTCGGCGGGG
TGCTTCACGTAGGCCTTGGAGCCGTACTGGAACTGAGGGGACAGGATGTCCCAGGCGAAGGGCAGGGGGC
CGCCCTTGGTCACCTTCAGCTTGGCGGTCTGGGTGCCCTCGTAGGGGCGGCCCTCGCCCTCGCCCTCGAT
CTCGAACTCGTGGCCGTTCACGGAGCCCTCCATGCGCACCTTGAAGCGCATGAACTCCTTGATGACGTCC
TCGGAGGAGGCCATGGTGGCGACCGGTAGCGCTAGCGGATCTGACGGTTCACTAAACCAGCTCTGCTTAT
ATAGACCTCCCACCGTACACGCCTACCGCCCATTTGCGTCAATGGGGCGGAGTTGTTACGACATTTTGGA
AAGTCCCGTTGATTTTGGTGCCAAAACAAACTCCCATTGACGTCAATGGGGTGGAGACTTGGAAATCCCC
GTGAGTCAAACCGCTATCCACGCCCATTGATGTACTGCCAAAACCGCATCACCATGGTAATAGCGATGAC
TAATACGTAGATGTACTGCCAAGTAGGAAAGTCCCATAAGGTCATGTACTGGGCATAATGCCAGGCGGGC
CATTTACCGTCATTGACGTCAATAGGGGGCGTACTTGGCATATGATACACTTGATGTACTGCCAAGTGGG
CAGTTTACCGTAAATACTCCACCCATTGACGTCAATGGAAAGTCCCTATTGGCGTTACTATGGGAACATA
CGTCATTATTGACGTCAATGGGCGGGGGTCGTTGGGCGGTCAGCCAGGCGGGCCATTTACCGTAAGTTAT
GTAACGCGGAACTCCATATATGGGCTATGAACTAATGACCCCGTAATTGATTACTATTAATAACTAATGC
ATGGCGGTAATACGGTTATCCACAGAATCAGGGGATAACGCAGGAAAGAACATGTGAGCAAAAGGCCAGC
AAAAGGCCAGGAACCGTAAAAAGGCCGCGTTGCTGGCGTTTTTCCATAGGCTCCGCCCCCCTGACGAGCA
TCACAAAAATCGACGCTCAAGTCAGAGGTGGCGAAACCCGACAGGACTATAAAGATACCAGGCGTTTCCC
CCTGGAAGCTCCCTCGTGCGCTCTCCTGTTCCGACCCTGCCGCTTACCGGATACCTGTCCGCCTTTCTCC
CTTCGGGAAGCGTGGCGCTTTCTCATAGCTCACGCTGTAGGTATCTCAGTTCGGTGTAGGTCGTTCGCTC
CAAGCTGGGCTGTGTGCACGAACCCCCCGTTCAGCCCGACCGCTGCGCCTTATCCGGTAACTATCGTCTT
GAGTCCAACCCGGTAAGACACGACTTATCGCCACTGGCAGCAGCCACTGGTAACAGGATTAGCAGAGCGA
GGTATGTAGGCGGTGCTACAGAGTTCTTGAAGTGGTGGCCTAACTACGGCTACACTAGAAGAACAGTATT
TGGTATCTGCGCTCTGCTGAAGCCAGTTACCTTCGGAAAAAGAGTTGGTAGCTCTTGATCCGGCAAACAA
ACCACCGCTGGTAGCGGTGGTTTTTTTGTTTGCAAGCAGCAGATTACGCGCAGAAAAAAAGGATCTCAAG
AAGATCCTTTGATCTTTTCTACGGGGTCTGACGCTCAGTGGAACGAAAACTCACGTTAAGGGATTTTGGT
CATGAGATTATCAAAAAGGATCTTCACCTAGATCCTTTTAAATTAAAAATGAAGTTTTAAATCAATCTAA
AGTATATATGAGTAACCTGAGGCTATGGCAGGGCCTGCCGCCCCGACGTTGGCTGCGAGCCCTGGGCCTT
CACCCGAACTTGGGGGGTGGGGTGGGGAAAAGGAAGAAACGCGGGCGTATTGGCCCCAATGGGGTCTCGG
TGGGGTATCGACAGAGTGCCAGCCCTGGGACCGAACCCCGCGTTTATGAACAAACGACCCAACACCGTGC
GTTTTATTCTGTCTTTTTATTGCCGTCATAGCGCGGGTTCCTTCCGGTATTGTCTCCTTCCGTGTTTCAG
TTAGCCTCCCCCTAGGGTGGGCGAAGAACTCCAGCATGAGATCCCCGCGCTGGAGGATCATCCAGCCGGC
GTCCCGGAAAACGATTCCGAAGCCCAACCTTTCATAGAAGGCGGCGGTGGAATCGAAATCTCGTGATGGC
AGGTTGGGCGTCGCTTGGTCGGTCATTTCGAACCCCAGAGTCCCGCTCAGAAGAACTCGTCAAGAAGGCG
ATAGAAGGCGATGCGCTGCGAATCGGGAGCGGCGATACCGTAAAGCACGAGGAAGCGGTCAGCCCATTCG
CCGCCAAGCTCTTCAGCAATATCACGGGTAGCCAACGCTATGTCCTGATAGCGGTCCGCCACACCCAGCC
GGCCACAGTCGATGAATCCAGAAAAGCGGCCATTTTCCACCATGATATTCGGCAAGCAGGCATCGCCATG
GGTCACGACGAGATCCTCGCCGTCGGGCATGCTCGCCTTGAGCCTGGCGAACAGTTCGGCTGGCGCGAGC
CCCTGATGCTCTTCGTCCAGATCATCCTGATCGACAAGACCGGCTTCCATCCGAGTACGTGCTCGCTCGA
TGCGATGTTTCGCTTGGTGGTCGAATGGGCAGGTAGCCGGATCAAGCGTATGCAGCCGCCGCATTGCATC
AGCCATGATGGATACTTTCTCGGCAGGAGCAAGGTGAGATGACAGGAGATCCTGCCCCGGCACTTCGCCC
AATAGCAGCCAGTCCCTTCCCGCTTCAGTGACAACGTCGAGCACAGCTGCGCAAGGAACGCCCGTCGTGG
CCAGCCACGATAGCCGCGCTGCCTCGTCTTGCAGTTCATTCAGGGCACCGGACAGGTCGGTCTTGACAAA
AAGAACCGGGCGCCCCTGCGCTGACAGCCGGAACACGGCGGCATCAGAGCAGCCGATTGTCTGTTGTGCC
CAGTCATAGCCGAATAGCCTCTCCACCCAAGCGGCCGGAGAACCTGCGTGCAATCCATCTTGTTCAATCA
TGCGAAACGATCCTCATCCTGTCTCTTGATCGATCTTTGCAAAAGCCTAGGCCTCCAAAAAAGCCTCCTC
ACTA
Features (pLannotate 1.2.2; 17 found; start..end, strand, type, name):
    321..425     -  promoter       AmpR promoter: bla
    452..880     +  rep_origin     f1 ori (sequence partly withheld): f1 bacteriophage origin of replication; arrow indicates direction of (+) strand synthesis
    914..1035    -  polyA_signal   SV40 poly(A) signal: SV40 polyadenylation signal
   1058..1142    -  CDS            large T antigen (fragment): large T antigen from SV40 (simian virus 40)
   1168..2460    -  CDS            INPP5E (fragment): INP5E_HUMAN - Experimental evidence at protein level: Swiss-Prot protein existence level 1. Phosphatidylinositol (PtdIns) phosphatase that specifically hydrolyzes the 5-phosphate of phosphatidylinositol-3,4,5-trisphosphate (PtdIns(3,4,5)P3), phosphatidylinositol 4,5-bisphosphate (PtdIns(4,5)P2) and phosphatidylinositol 3,5-bisphosphate (PtdIns(3,5)P2) (PubMed:10764818) (By similarity). Specific for lipid substrates, inactive towards water soluble inositol phosphates (PubMed:10764818). Plays an essential role in the primary cilium by controlling ciliary growth and phosphoinositide 3-kinase (PI3
   2509..4056    -  CDS            SAC1 (fragment): SAC1_YEAST - Also known as RSD1. Experimental evidence at protein level: Swiss-Prot protein existence level 1. Phosphoinositide phosphatase which catalyzes the hydrolysis of phosphatidylinositol 3-phosphate (PtdIns(3)P) and phosphatidylinositol 4-phosphate (PtdIns(4)P) (PubMed:10625610, PubMed:11792713). Has low activity towards phosphatidylinositol-3,5- bisphosphate (PtdIns(3,5)P2) (PubMed:10625610). May be involved in the coordination of the activities of the secretory pathway and the actin cytoskeleton (PubMed:11514624). From Saccharomyces cerevisiae (strain ATCC 204508 / S288c) (Baker's ye
   4150..4472    -  CDS            FKBP (fragment): human FK506-binding protein FKBP12
   4513..4530    -  misc_feature   MCS (fragment): multiple cloning site
   4531..5205    -  CDS            mRFP1: mRFP1 is a basic (constitutively fluorescent) red fluorescent protein published in 2002, derived from Discosoma sp.. It is reported to be a somewhat slowly-maturing monomer with low acid sensitivity.
   5250..5453    -  promoter       CMV promoter: human cytomegalovirus (CMV) immediate early promoter
   5454..5757    -  enhancer       CMV enhancer: human cytomegalovirus immediate early enhancer
   5932..6520    -  rep_origin     ori: high-copy-number ColE1/pMB1/pBR322/pUC origin of replication
   6742..6758    +  polyA_signal   bGH poly(A) signal (fragment): bovine growth hormone polyadenylation signal
   6849..6896    -  polyA_signal   HSV TK poly(A) signal: herpes simplex virus thymidine kinase polyadenylation signal (Cole and Stacy, 1985)
   6955..7107    -  CDS            ble (fragment): BLE_KLEPN - Experimental evidence at protein level: Swiss-Prot protein existence level 1. Binding protein with a strong affinity to the bleomycin family of antibiotics. Binds to CL990; an antimitotic-antibiotic compound. From Klebsiella pneumoniae.
   7128..7922    -  CDS            NeoR/KanR: aminoglycoside phosphotransferase from Tn5; aph(3')-II (or nptII); confers resistance to neomycin, kanamycin, and G418 (Geneticin®)
   7957..319     -  promoter       SV40 promoter (across the origin): SV40 enhancer and early promoter
