[The description below was written by a language model from this plasmid's Addgene catalogue record and pLannotate feature annotations shown in this document.]
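Description:
PJ-Sac is a mammalian expression plasmid built on the pmRFP-C1 backbone, about 8 kb in total. It replicates in E. coli from a high-copy ColE1/pUC-type origin and also carries an f1 phage origin. A single Tn5 NeoR/KanR gene provides both selections. It is driven by a bacterial (bla-type) promoter for kanamycin selection and by the SV40 enhancer/early promoter for G418 selection in mammalian cells, and it ends in an HSV TK polyadenylation signal.

The payload is one long fusion open reading frame under the CMV immediate-early enhancer and promoter, terminated by the SV40 poly(A) signal. Reading from the N terminus, it encodes the monomeric red fluorescent protein mRFP1, human FKBP12 (FKBP1A), a fragment of the budding yeast Sac1 phosphoinositide phosphatase, and a fragment of the human inositol polyphosphate 5-phosphatase INPP5E. Sac1 mainly dephosphorylates PI4P, while INPP5E removes the 5-phosphate from PI(4,5)P2. The INPP5E portion carries an aspartate-to-alanine substitution, recorded as Asp 1263, a number that presumably refers to the fusion protein rather than to native INPP5E. Given the construct name, this change is most likely meant to inactivate the 5-phosphatase and leave only Sac1 active, though the record does not say so outright. The depositor also notes a C641A difference from the INPP5E reference sequence.

FKBP12 is a standard module for rapamycin-induced dimerisation with an FRB-tagged partner, which would allow recruitment of the red-labelled enzyme to a chosen membrane. The associated publication concerns PI4P and PI(4,5)P2 as independent determinants of membrane identity, consistent with use of this construct to deplete PI4P acutely and selectively in living cells.
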