Addgene plasmid #38000: PJ-Sac
Depositing lab: Robin Irvine. Depositing organization: University of Cambridge. Publication: PI4P and PI(4,5)P2 Are Essential But Independent Lipid Determinants of Membrane Identity. Hammond GR, Fischer MJ, Anderson KE, Holdich J, Koteci A, Balla T, Irvine RF. Science. 2012 Jun 21. 10.1126/science.1222483 PubMed 22722250.
Backbone
  Vector backbone: pmRFP-C1
  Backbone size w/o insert (bp): 4700
  Total vector size (bp): 8010
  Vector type: Mammalian Expression
  Selectable markers: Neomycin (select with G418)
Growth in bacteria
  Bacterial resistance: Kanamycin, 50 μg/mL
  Growth temperature: 37°C
  Growth strain: XL10 Gold
  Copy number: High Copy
Gene/Insert 1
  Gene/Insert name: FKBP1A
  Species: H. sapiens (human)
  Insert size (bp): 318
  GenBank ID: NM_054014
  Entrez Gene: FKBP1A (a.k.a. FKBP-12, FKBP-1A, FKBP1, FKBP12, PKC12, PKCI2, PPIASE)
  Tag / fusion protein: mRFP (N terminal on insert)
Gene/Insert 2
  Gene/Insert name: SAC1
  Species: S. cerevisiae (budding yeast)
  Insert size (bp): 1545
  GenBank ID: NM_001179777
  Entrez Gene: SAC1 (a.k.a. YKL212W, RSD1)
Gene/Insert 3
  Gene/Insert name: INPP5E
  Species: H. sapiens (human)
  Mutation: Asp 1263 mutated to Ala
  GenBank ID: NM_019892
  Entrez Gene: INPP5E (a.k.a. CORS1, CPD4, JBTS1, MORMS, PPI5PIV, pharbin)
Resource information
  A portion of this plasmid was derived from a plasmid made by: Tamas Balla
Terms and licenses: Academic/Nonprofit Terms; Industry Terms: Not Available to Industry
Depositor comments: Compared to GenBank reference sequence NM_019892, the INPP5E insert in this plasmid contains a C641A mutation. Please see the full plasmid sequence for the most accurate information.
How to cite: PJ-Sac was a gift from Robin Irvine (Addgene plasmid # 38000 ; http://n2t.net/addgene:38000 ; RRID:Addgene_38000)
