>Addgene plasmid #38000 | PJ-Sac | addgene partial sequence | sequence record 49343 | dsRed1_C
AGGGCCGCCACTTCCACCGGCGCCTCCGGACTCAGAATCTCGAAGCGCGNCCGCGGGAGCAGGAGGAGCA
GCTCGAGCGGCGCTGGGAGTGCAGGTGGAAACCATCTCCCCAGGAGACGGGCGCACCTTCCCCAAGCGCG
GCCAGACCTGCGTGGTGCACTACACCGGGATGCTTGAAGATGGAAAGAAATTTGATTCCTCCCGGGACAG
AAACAAGCCCTTTAAGTTTATGCTAGGCAAGCAGGAGGTGATCCGAGGCTGGGAAGAAGGGGTTGCCCAG
ATGAGTGTGGGTCAGAGAGCCAAACTGACTATATCTCCAGATTATGCCTATGGTGCCACTGGGCACCCAG
GCATCATCCCACCACATGCCACTCTCGTCTTCGATGTGGAGCTTCTAAAACTGGAAAGTGCTGGTGGTAG
TGCTGGTGGTAGTGCTGGTGGTAGTGCTGGTGGTAGTGCTGGTGGTCCGCGAGCTCAAGCTTCGCGATCG
CTAGATGCGACAGGTCCAATAGTATACGTTCAAAATGCGGACGGTATCTTCTTCAAGCTTGCTGAGGGCA
AAGGAACTAACGATGCTGTTATTCACTTGGCCAATCAAGATCAAGGTGTTCGGGTCCTTGGAGCAGAGGA
ATTTCCTGTGCAAGGTGAAGTAGTAAAGATTGCGTCCTTGATGGGGTTCATTAAGCTAAAGTTGAACAGG
TATGCCATTATCGCAAATACTGTGGAAGAGACCGGTAGATTCAATGGCCACGTTTTCTATAGAGTGTTGC
AACATTCTATCGTATCTACCAAGTTTAACTCGAGAATCGATTCTGAAGAAGCCGAATATATCAAGCTACT
GGAGTTGCATTTGAAA
