>Addgene plasmid #38000 | PJ-Sac | addgene partial sequence | sequence record 49387 | SV40-pA-R
GTTAACAACAACAATTGCATTCATTTTATGTTTCAGGTTCAGGGGGAGGTGTGGGAGGTTTTTTAAAGCA
AGTAAAACCTCTACAAATGTGGTATGGCTGATTATGATCAGTTATCTAGATCCGGTGGATCCTCAAGAAA
CGGAGGCGATGGTGCTGGAGTTCTGACTCTGTAGTGCTTGCTGCCTCTGAATCTCCTTCGAAATCCGTCT
TTTAATTCCTAGTAAGTACAGTTCTCTATCAAATTTGCCAGCTGCCAACGGAATGTTGTCTCGCCCCGGC
CTCACTTTCACCCGGAAGAGGCCATACACAGGGCGGTGGTCGGACGTCTTGATCCCGGGGCAGGAAGAGT
AGCTCACAGGACAGATGTCACCCTTGTGGCGGCTTCTGTACAAGACGCGGGCCGTGTATGAGGGCGTCCT
CTGCTTGGAGGTGCTGTCGTACGTGTCCTTCCCGATGTCAAACTTGTATGATGGGAGGAAGTGGATGTCC
GGCTCCTGGAAGCCCTTGAAGATGGACCCTTTCCGCATCTCCCGGATGAGCTGGTCGTGCTGCAGCAGCG
CCGGCACGTCCACCACCAGGCCCTGGCACAGGAGGGCGTCCACGACTGTGCGCCCGCCACTCAGGCGGAA
GTTGAAGTCTCCAAACCAGAACACCTCATCGAAGCGGGTGGTGACGTCCGCTGCGCTGGAGCGATAGGGG
TTGGTGTCGGGCACATTTCTGGGCAGGACCAGGGCTTGTACAGTCCTGGTGTAGTCCAGCAGCCGCTCCG
CCACCTTCCCGTCACCTGAGGTGAAGTGGGGA
